>Addgene plasmid #200299 | TvMT Thermosynechococcus vulcanus Metallothionein | addgene full sequence | sequence record 394924 | Addgene NGS Result
TTTTCGGGGAAATGTGCGCGGAACCCCTATTTGTTTATTTTTCTAAATACATTCAAATATGTATCCGCTC
ATGAGACAATAACCCTGATAAATGCTTCAATAATATTGAAAAAGGAAGAGTATGAGTATTCAACATTTCC
GTGTCGCCCTTATTCCCTTTTTTGCGGCATTTTGCCTTCCTGTTTTTGCTCACCCAGAAACGCTGGTGAA
AGTAAAAGATGCTGAAGATCAGTTGGGTGCACGAGTGGGTTACATCGAACTGGATCTCAACAGCGGTAAG
ATCCTTGAGAGTTTTCGCCCCGAAGAACGTTTCCCAATGATGAGCACTTTTAAAGTTCTGCTATGTGGCG
CGGTATTATCCCGTGTTGACGCCGGGCAAGAGCAACTCGGTCGCCGCATACACTATTCTCAGAATGACTT
GGTTGAGTACTCACCAGTCACAGAAAAGCATCTTACGGATGGCATGACAGTAAGAGAATTATGCAGTGCT
GCCATAACCATGAGTGATAACACTGCGGCCAACTTACTTCTGACAACGATCGGAGGACCGAAGGAGCTAA
CCGCTTTTTTGCACAACATGGGGGATCATGTAACTCGCCTTGATCGTTGGGAACCGGAGCTGAATGAAGC
CATACCAAACGACGAGCGTGACACCACGATGCCTGTAGCAATGGCAACAACGTTGCGCAAACTATTAACT
GGCGAACTACTTACTCTAGCTTCCCGGCAACAATTAATAGACTGGATGGAGGCGGATAAAGTTGCAGGAC
CACTTCTGCGCTCGGCCCTTCCGGCTGGCTGGTTTATTGCTGATAAATCTGGAGCCGGTGAGCGTGGGTC
TCGCGGTATCATTGCAGCACTGGGGCCAGATGGTAAGCCCTCCCGTATCGTAGTTATCTACACGACGGGG
AGTCAGGCAACTATGGATGAACGAAATAGACAGATCGCTGAGATAGGTGCCTCACTGATTAAGCATTGGT
AACTGTCAGACCAAGTTTACTCATATATACTTTAGATTGATT
[38 nt withheld, positions 1023-1060]
A
[37 nt withheld, positions 1062-1098]
ATTTTGTTAAAATTCGCGTTAAATTTTTGTTAAATCAGCTCATTTTTTAACCAATAGGCCGAAATCGGCA
AAATCCCTTATAAATCAAAAGAATAGCCCGAGATAGGGT
[37 nt withheld, positions 1208-1244]
AAAGAACGTGGACTCCAACGTCAAAGG
[141 nt withheld, positions 1272-1412]
G
[125 nt withheld, positions 1414-1538]
AAAGGATCTAGGTGAAGATCCTTTTTGATAATCTCATGACCAAAATCCCTTAACGTGAGTTTTCGTTCCA
CTGAGCGTCAGACCCCGTAGAAAAGATCAAAGGATCTTCTTGAGATCCTTTTTTTCTGCGCGTAATCTGC
TGCTTGCAAACAAAAAAACCACCGCTACCAGCGGTGGTTTGTTTGCCGGATCAAGAGCTACCAACTCTTT
TTCCGAAGGTAACTGGCTTCAGCAGAGCGCAGATACCAAATACTGTCCTTCTAGTGTAGCCGTAGTTAGG
CCACCACTTCAAGAACTCTGTAGCACCGCCTACATACCTCGCTCTGCTAATCCTGTTACCAGTGGCTGCT
GCCAGTGGCGATAAGTCGTGTCTTACCGGGTTGGACTCAAGACGATAGTTACCGGATAAGGCGCAGCGGT
CGGGCTGAACGGGGGGTTCGTGCACACAGCCCAGCTTGGAGCGAACGACCTACACCGAACTGAGATACCT
ACAGCGTGAGCTATGAGAAAGCGCCACGCTTCCCGAAGGGAGAAAGGCGGACAGGTATCCGGTAAGCGGC
AGGGTCGGAACAGGAGAGCGCACGAGGGAGCTTCCAGGGGGAAACGCCTGGTATCTTTATAGTCCTGTCG
GGTTTCGCCACCTCTGACTTGAGCGTCGATTTTTGTGATGCTCGTCAGGGGGGCGGAGCCTATGGAAAAA
CGCCAGCAACGCGGCCTTTTTACGGTTCCTGGCCTTTTGCTGGCCTTTTGCTCACATGTTCTTTCCTGCG
TTATCCCCTGATTCTGTGGATAACCGTATTACCGCCTTTGAGTGAGCTGATACCGCTCGCCGCAGCCGAA
CGACCGAGCGCAGCGAGTCAGTGAGCGAGGAAGCTATGGTGCACTCTCAGTACAATCTGCTCTGATGCCG
CATAGTTAAGCCAGTATACACTCCGCTATCGCTACGTGACTGGGTCATGGCTGCGCCCCGACACCCGCCA
ACACCCGCTGACGCGCCCTGACGGGCTTGTCTGCTCCCGGCATCCGCTTACAGACAAGCTGTGACCGTCT
CCGGGAGCTGCATGTGTCAGAGGTTTTCACCGTCATCACCGAAACGCGCGAGGCAGCTGCGGTAAAGCTC
ATCAGCGTGGTCGTGCAGCGATTCACAGATGTCTGCCTGTTCATCCGCGTCCAGCTCGTTGAGTTTCTCC
AGAAGCGTTAATGTCTGGCTTCTGATAAAGCGGGCCATGTTAAGGGCGGTTTTTTCCTGTTTGGTCACTG
ATGCCTCCGTGTAAGGGGGATTTCTGTTCATGGGGGTAATGATACCGATGAAACGAGAGAGGATGCTCAC
GATACGGGTTACTGATGATGAACATGCCCGGTTACTGGAACGTTGTGAGGGTAAACAACTGGCGGTATGG
ATGCGGCGGGACCAGAGAAAAATCACTCAGGGTCAATGCCAGCCGAACGCCAGCAAGACGTAGCCCAGCG
CGTCGGCCGCCATGCCGGCGATAATGGCCTGCTTCTCGCCGAAACGTTTGGTGGCGGGACCAGTGACGAA
GGCTTGAGCGAGGGCGTGCAAGATTCCGAATACCGCAAGCGACAGGCCGATCATCGTCGCGCTCCAGCGA
AAGCGGTCCTCGCCGAAAATGACCCAGAGCGCTGCCGGCACCTGTCCTACGAGTTGCATGATAAAGAAGA
CAGTCATAAGTGCGGCGACGATAGTCATGCCCCGCGCCCACCGGAAGGAGCTGACTGGGTTGAAGGCTCT
CAAGGGCATCGGTCGAGATCCCGGTGCCTAATGAGTGAGCTAACTTACATTAATTGCGTTGCGCTCACTG
CCCGCTTTCCAGTCGGGAAACCTGTCGTGCCAGCTGCATTAATGAATCGGCCAACGCGCGGGGAGAGGCG
GTTTGCGTATTGGGCGCCAGGGTGGTTTTTCTTTTCACCAGTGAGACGGGCAACAGCTGATTGCCCTTCA
CCGCCTGGCCCTGAGAGAGTTGCAGCAAGCGGTCCACGCTGGTTTGCCCCAGCAGGCGAAAATCCTGTTT
GATGGTGGTTAACGGCGGGATATAACATGAGCTGTCTTCGGTATCGTCGTATCCCACTACCGAGATGTCC
GCACCAACGCGCAGCCCGGACTCGGTAATGGCGCGCATTGCGCCCAGCGCCATCTGATCGTTGGCAACCA
GCATCGCAGTGGGAACGATGCCCTCATTCAGCATTTGCATGGTTTGTTGAAAACCGGACATGGCACTCCA
GTCGCCTTCCCGTTCCGCTATCGGCTGAATTTGATTGCGAGTGAGATATTTATGCCAGCCAGCCAGACGC
AGACGCGCCGAGACAGAACTTAATGGGCCCGCTAACAGCGCGATTTGCTGGTGACCCAATGCGACCAGAT
GCTCCACGCCCAGTCGCGTACCGTCTTCATGGGAGAAAATAATACTGTTGATGGGTGTCTGGTCAGAGAC
ATCAAGAAATAACGCCGGAACATTAGTGCAGGCAGCTTCCACAGCAATGGCATCCTGGTCATCCAGCGGA
TAGTTAATGATCAGCCCACTGACGCGTTGCGCGAGAAGATTGTGCACCGCCGCTTTACAGGCTTCGACGC
CGCTTCGTTCTACCATCGACACCACCACGCTGGCACCCAGTTGATCGGCGCGAGATTTAATCGCCGCGAC
AATTTGCGACGGCGCGTGCAGGGCCAGACTGGAGGTGGCAACGCCAATCAGCAACGACTGTTTGCCCGCC
AGTTGTTGTGCCACGCGGTTGGGAATGTAATTCAGCTCCGCCATCGCCGCTTCCACTTTTTCCCGCGTTT
TCGCAGAAACGTGGCTGGCCTGGTTCACCACGCGGGAAACGGTCTGATAAGAGACACCGGCATACTCTGC
GACATCGTATAACGTTACTGGTTTCACATTCACCACCCTGAATTGACTCTCTTCCGGGCGCTATCATGCC
ATACCGCGAAAGGTTTTGCGCCATTCGATGGTGTCCGGGATCTCGACGCTCTCCCTTATGCGACTCCTGC
ATTAGGAAGCAGCCCAGTAGTAGGTTGAGGCCGTTGAGCACCGCCGCCGCAAGGAATGGTGCATGCCGGC
ATGCCGCCCTTTCGTCTTCAAGAATTAATTCCCAATTCCCCAGGCATCAAATAAAACGAAAGGCTCAGTC
GAAAGACTGGGCCTTTCGTTTTATCTGTTGTTTGTCGGTGAACGCTCTCCTGAGTAGGACAAATCCGCCG
GGAGCGGATTTGAACGTTGCGAAGCAACGGCCCGGAGGGTGGCGGGCAGGACGCCCGCCATAAACTGCCA
GGAATTAATTCCCCAGGCATCAAATAAAACGAAAGGCTCAGTCGAAAGACTGGGCCTTTCGTTTTATCTG
TTGTTTGTCGGTGAACGCTCTCCTGAGTAGGACAAATCCGCCGGGAGCGGATTTGAACGTTGCGAAGCAA
CGGCCCGGAGGGTGGCGGGCAGGACGCCCGCCATAAACTGCCAGGAATTAATTCCCCAGGCATCAAATAA
AACGAAAGGCTCAGTCGAAAGACTGGGCCTTTCGTTTTATCTGTTGTTTGTCGGTGAACGCTCTCCTGAG
TAGGACAAATCCGCCGGGAGCGGATTTGAACGTTGCGAAGCAACGGCCCGGAGGGTGGCGGGCAGGACGC
CCGCCATAAACTGCCAGGAATTAATTCCCCAGGCATCAAATAAAACGAAAGGCTCAGTCGAAAGACTGGG
CCTTTCGTTTTATCTGTTGTTTGTCGGTGAACGCTCTCCTGAGTAGGACAAATCCGCCGGGAGCGGATTT
GAACGTTGCGAAGCAACGGCCCGGAGGGTGGCGGGCAGGACGCCCGCCATAAACTGCCAGGAATTAATTC
CCCAGGCATCAAATAAAACGAAAGGCTCAGTCGAAAGACTGGGCCTTTCGTTTTATCTGTTGTTTGTCGG
TGAACGCTCTCCTGAGTAGGACAAATCCGCCGGGAGCGGATTTGAACGTTGCGAAGCAACGGCCCGGAGG
GTGGCGGGCAGGACGCCCGCCATAAACTGCCAGGAATTGGGGATCGGAATTAATTCCCGGTTTAAACCGG
GGATCTCGATCCCGCGAAATTAATACGACTCACTATAGGGGAATTGTGAGCGGATAACAATTCCCCTCTA
GAAATAATTTTGTTTAACTTTAAGAAGGAGATATACTTATGAAAATCGAAGAAGGTAAACTGGTAATCGG
TTCCCTGGAGGGTTGCTTTGCCAAGGGTACCAATGTTTTAATGGCGGATGGGTCTATTGAATGTATTGAA
AACATTGAGGTTGGTAATAAGGTCATGGGTAAAGATGGCAGACCTCGTGAGGTAATTAAATTGCCCAGAG
GAAGAGAAACTATGTACAGCGTCGTGCAGAAAAGTCAGCACAGAGCCCACAAAAGTGACTCAAGTCGTGA
AGTGCCAGAATTACTCAAGTTTACGTGTAATGCGACCCATGAGTTGGTTGTTAGAACACCTCGTAGTGTC
CGCCGTTTGTCTCGTACCATTAAGGGTGTCGAATATTTTGAAGTTATTACTTTTGAGATGGGCCAAAAGA
AAGCCCCCGACGGTAGAATTGTTGAGCTTGTCAAGGAAGTTTCAAAGAGCTACCCAATATCTGAGGGGCC
TGAGAGAGCCAACGAATTAGTAGAATCCTATAGAAAGGCTTCAAATAAAGCTTATTTTGAGTGGACTATT
GAGGCCAGAGATCTTTCTCTGTTGGGTTCCCATGTTCGTAAAGCTACCTACCAGACTTACGCTCCAATTC
TTTATGAGAATGACCACTTTTTCGACTACATGCAAAAAAGTAAGTTTCATCTCACCATTGAAGGTCCAAA
AGTACTTGCTTATTTACTTGGTTTATGGATTGGTGATGGATTGTCTGACAGGGCAACTTTTTCGGTTGAT
TCCAGAGATACTTCTTTGATGGAACGTGTTACTGAATATGCTGAAAAGTTGAATTTGTGCGCCGAGTATA
AGGACAGAAAAGAACCACAAGTTGCCAAAACTGTTAATTTGTACTCTAAAGTTGTCAGAGGTGCTAGCAC
AAATCCTGGTGTATCCGCTTGGCAGGTCAACACAGCTTATACTGCGGGACAATTGGTCACATATAACGGC
AAGACGTATAAATGTTTGCAGCCCCACACCTCCTTGGCAGGATGGGAACCATCCAACGTTCCTGCCTTGT
GGCAGCTTCAAGGTGGCCACGGTGGTATTCGCAATAATCTTAATACTGAGAATCCATTATGGGACGCTAT
TGTTGGCTTAGGATTCTTGAAGGACGGTGTCAAAAATATTCCTTCTTTCTTGTCTACGGACAATATCGGT
ACTCGTGAAACATTTCTTGCTGGTCTAATTGATTCTGATGGCTATGTTACTGATGAGCATGGTATTAAAG
CAACAATAAAGACAATTCATACTTCTGTCAGAGATGGTTTGGTTTCCCTTGCTCGTTCTTTAGGCTTAGT
AGTCTCGGTTAACGCAGAACCTGCTAAGGTTGACATGAATGTCACCAAACATAAAATTAGTTATGCTATT
TATATGTCTGGTGGAGATGTTTTGCTTAACGTTCTTTCGAAGTGTGCCGGCTCTAAAAAATTCAGGCCTG
CTCCCGCCGCTGCTTTTGCACGTGAGTGCCGCGGATTTTATTTCGAGTTACAAGAATTGAAGGAAGACGA
TTATTATGGGATTACTTTATCTGATGATTCTGATCATCAGTTTTTGCTTGGATCTCAGGTTGTTGTACAG
AACATGACTACCGTTACCCAGATGAAATGTGCTTGCCCGCATTGCCTGTGCATCGTGTCTCTGAACGATG
CAATTATGGTCGATGGCAAACCGTATTGTTCCGAAGTGTGTGCAAACGGCACTTGCAAAGAAAACTCCGG
CTGTGGCCATGCTGGTTGCGGTTGCGGTTCCGCATAAGGTAATTAAATAACTAGTTGATCCGGCTGCTAA
CAAAGCCCGAAAGGAAGCTGAGTTGGCTGCTGCCACCGCTGAGCAATAACTAGCATAACCCCTTGGGGCC
TCTAAACGGGTCTTGAGGGGTTTTTTGCTGAAAGGAGGAACTATATCCGGATAACTACGTCAGGTGGCAC
Features (pLannotate 1.2.2; 26 found; start..end, strand, type, name):
     17..121     +  promoter       AmpR promoter: bla
    122..982     +  CDS            AmpR: β-lactamase; bla; confers resistance to ampicillin, carbenicillin, and related antibiotics
   1024..1537    -  rep_origin     M13 ori (sequence partly withheld): M13 bacteriophage origin of replication; arrow indicates direction of (+) strand synthesis
   1648..2236    +  rep_origin     ori: high-copy-number ColE1/pMB1/pBR322/pUC origin of replication
   2413..2503    -  misc_feature   bom (fragment): basis of mobility region from pBR322
   2605..2796    -  CDS            rop: Rop protein, which maintains plasmids at low copy number; rop
   2837..2947    +  CDS            mbeC (fragment): MBEC_ECOLX - Experimental evidence at protein level: Swiss-Prot protein existence level 1. Required for efficient mobilization of ColE1 plasmid and is thus essential to promote the specific transfer of the plasmid during conjugation. Probably functions by inducing DNA bending, helping the MbeA relaxase to melt the DNA around the nic site and cleave the phosphodiester bond. Binds specifically double-stranded DNA (dsDNA) containing the ColE1 oriT but does not recognize the inverted repeat (IR). From Escherichia coli.
   2982..3304    -  CDS            TcR (fragment): tetracycline efflux protein; tet; confers resistance to tetracycline
   3319..3340    -  protein_bind   CAP binding site: CAP binding activates transcription in the presence of cAMP. E. coli catabolite activator protein
   3353..4435    -  CDS            lacI: lac repressor; lacI; The lac repressor binds to the lac operator to inhibit transcription in E. coli. This inhibition can be relieved by adding lactose or isopropyl-β-D-thiogalactopyranoside (IPTG).
   4436..4513    -  promoter       lacI promoter: lacI
   4521..4614    -  CDS            TcR (fragment): tetracycline efflux protein; tet; confers resistance to tetracycline
   4666..4752    +  terminator     rrnB T1 terminator: Escherichia coli rrnB; transcription terminator T1 from the E. coli rrnB gene
   4849..4935    +  terminator     rrnB T1 terminator: Escherichia coli rrnB; transcription terminator T1 from the E. coli rrnB gene
   5032..5118    +  terminator     rrnB T1 terminator: Escherichia coli rrnB; transcription terminator T1 from the E. coli rrnB gene
   5215..5301    +  terminator     rrnB T1 terminator: Escherichia coli rrnB; transcription terminator T1 from the E. coli rrnB gene
   5398..5484    +  terminator     rrnB T1 terminator: Escherichia coli rrnB; transcription terminator T1 from the E. coli rrnB gene
   5619..5637    +  promoter       T7 promoter: promoter for bacteriophage T7 RNA polymerase
   5638..5662    +  protein_bind   lac operator: The lac repressor binds to the lac operator to inhibit transcription in E. coli. This inhibition can be relieved by adding lactose or isopropyl-β-D-thiogalactopyranoside (IPTG). lac repressor encoded by lacI
   5677..5699    +  RBS            RBS: efficient ribosome binding site from bacteriophage T7 gene 10 (Olins and Rangwala, 1989)
   5752..6570    +  CDS            Sce VMA intein 5' region: 5' region of the intein from the yeast Vma1 subunit of the vacuolar ATPase (Chong et al., 1998); Saccharomyces cerevisiae VMA1
   6577..6729    +  CDS            CBD: chitin binding domain from chitinase A1 (Watanabe et al., 1994); Bacillus circulans chiA
   6733..7281    +  CDS            Sce VMA intein 3' region: modified 3' region of the intein from the yeast Vma1 subunit of the vacuolar ATPase (Chong et al., 1998); Saccharomyces cerevisiae VMA1; C-terminal cleavage of this intein can be induced by thiols.
   7282..7452    +  CDS            mtnA: MT_THEVL - Protein inferred from homology: Swiss-Prot protein existence level 3. This protein complexes cadmium, zinc and copper. From Thermosynechococcus vulcanus (Synechococcus vulcanus).
   7481..7530    +  CDS            SET1 (fragment): solubility-enhancement tag derived from T7 phage gene 10B
   7538..7585    +  terminator     T7 terminator: transcription terminator for bacteriophage T7 RNA polymerase
