[The description below was written by a language model from this plasmid's Addgene catalogue record and pLannotate feature annotations shown in this document.]
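Description:
TvMT Thermosynechococcus vulcanus Metallothionein is a bacterial expression plasmid of about 7.6 kb built on the pTYB21 backbone, an intein-mediated purification vector. It is propagated in E. coli under ampicillin selection (bla with its native promoter) from a ColE1/pMB1-type origin. The catalogue lists it as high copy, although the feature table also shows a rop gene, which normally moderates copy number. An M13 phage origin is present for single-stranded DNA production, and short remnants of pBR322 (bom, mbeC and tetracycline-resistance fragments) are non-functional backbone leftovers.

The expression cassette is driven by a T7 promoter with an adjacent lac operator and the T7 gene 10 ribosome binding site. A plasmid-borne lacI gene keeps it repressed until IPTG induction in a host that supplies T7 RNA polymerase. Five tandem copies of the rrnB T1 terminator lie upstream and insulate the cassette from read-through transcription, while a T7 terminator closes it. The open reading frame encodes the Saccharomyces cerevisiae VMA1 intein with the Bacillus circulans chitin-binding domain embedded between its 5' and 3' regions. This is followed directly by the roughly 170 bp mtnA metallothionein coding sequence from Thermosynechococcus vulcanus, inserted by Gibson cloning. The tag therefore sits at the N-terminus of the metallothionein. The fusion can be captured on chitin resin, and thiol-induced cleavage at the intein's C-terminal junction releases the metallothionein without the tag. A small fragment annotated as a T7 gene 10B-derived solubility tag lies downstream of the insert and is probably vector sequence rather than part of the product. The plasmid is intended for producing recombinant cyanobacterial metallothionein, a protein that complexes zinc, cadmium and copper, and the associated work concerns Zn(II) binding affinities.
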