Addgene plasmid #200299: TvMT Thermosynechococcus vulcanus Metallothionein
Purpose: Bacterial expression plasmids for production of recombinant Thermosynechococcus vulcanus Metallothionein
Depositing lab: Artur Krężel. Depositing organization: University of Wroclaw. Publication: Differentiated Zn(II) binding affinities in animal, plant, and bacterial metallothioneins define their zinc buffering capacity at physiological pZn. Mosna K, Jurczak K, Krezel A. Metallomics. 2023 Oct 4;15(10):mfad061. doi: 10.1093/mtomcs/mfad061. PubMed 37804185.
Backbone
  Vector backbone: pTYB21
  Vector type: Bacterial Expression
Growth in bacteria
  Bacterial resistance: Ampicillin, 100 μg/mL
  Growth temperature: 37°C
  Growth strain: DH5alpha
  Copy number: High Copy
Gene/Insert
  Gene/Insert name: Gene of metallothionein with Chiting Binding Domanin-Intein
  Species: Thermosynechococcus vulcanus
  Tag / fusion protein: Chiting Binding Domanin-Intein (N terminal on backbone)
  Cloning method: Gibson Cloning
Terms and licenses: Academic/Nonprofit Terms; Industry Terms: Not Available to Industry
How to cite: TvMT Thermosynechococcus vulcanus Metallothionein was a gift from Artur Krężel (Addgene plasmid # 200299 ; http://n2t.net/addgene:200299 ; RRID:Addgene_200299)
